Addgene plasmid #38912: SNTB2
Purpose: Bacterial expression for structure determination; may not be full ORF
Depositing lab: Nicola Burgess-Brown. Depositing organization: University of Oxford.
Backbone
  Vector backbone: pNIC28-Bsa4
  Backbone manufacturer: SGC
  Vector type: Bacterial Expression
Growth in bacteria
  Bacterial resistance: Kanamycin, 50 μg/mL
  Growth temperature: 37°C
  Growth strain: Mach1
  Copy number: Low Copy
Gene/Insert
  Gene/Insert name: SNTB2 (alt names: basic beta 2 syntrophin [isoform a]; PDB:2VRF)
  Species: H. sapiens (human)
  Insert size (bp): 366
  Entrez Gene: SNTB2 (a.k.a. D16S2531E, EST25263, SNT2B2, SNT3, SNTL)
  Tag / fusion protein: His Tev (N terminal on insert)
  Cloning method: Ligation Independent Cloning
  Sequencing primers: 5′ T7; 3′ T7-term
Terms and licenses: Academic/Nonprofit Terms; Industry Terms: Not Available to Industry
How to cite: SNTB2 was a gift from Nicola Burgess-Brown (Addgene plasmid # 38912 ; http://n2t.net/addgene:38912 ; RRID:Addgene_38912)
