[The description below was written by a language model from this plasmid's Addgene catalogue record.]
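Description:
SNTB2 is a bacterial expression plasmid built on the pNIC28-Bsa4 backbone from the Structural Genomics Consortium, a vector designed for high-throughput production of recombinant proteins in E. coli. It is selected with kanamycin and is recorded as a low-copy plasmid. The record does not list the origin of replication or name the promoter. However, the sequencing primers are T7 and T7-terminator, which indicates that the insert sits between T7 promoter and terminator elements. Expression would therefore be expected to depend on a host strain that supplies T7 RNA polymerase.

The insert is a 366 bp fragment of human SNTB2, which encodes beta-2 syntrophin (isoform a), introduced by ligation-independent cloning. At this length it can encode only a small part of the protein, consistent with the catalogue note that the clone may not contain the full open reading frame. The record does not state which domain or residue range is covered. The fragment is fused at its N terminus to a histidine tag followed by a TEV protease cleavage site. This arrangement allows the protein to be captured by immobilised metal affinity chromatography and the tag then to be removed by TEV digestion, leaving near-native protein.

The stated purpose is bacterial expression for structure determination, and the entry links the construct to a deposited Protein Data Bank structure. It suits the preparation of purified syntrophin fragment for crystallography or for related biophysical and binding studies. No feature table was supplied, so the vector elements described here come from the catalogue fields alone.
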