>Addgene plasmid #38912 | SNTB2 | depositor partial sequence | sequence record 48970 | SNTB2 sequence 366 bps
ATGCACCATCATCATCATCATTCTTCTGGTGTAGATCTGGGTACCGAGAACCTGTACTTCCAATCCATGC
CCGTGCGCCGGGTGCGGGTGGTGAAGCAAGAGGCGGGCGGCCTGGGCATCAGCATCAAGGGCGGCCGCGA
GAACCGGATGCCGATCCTCATCTCCAAGATCTTCCCCGGGCTGGCTGCCGACCAGAGCCGGGCGCTGCGG
CTGGGCGACGCCATCCTGTCGGTGAACGGCACCGACCTGCGCCAGGCCACCCACGACCAGGCCGTGCAGG
CGCTGAAGCGCGCGGGCAAGGAGGTGCTGCTGGAGGTCAAGTTCATCCGAGAAGTAAACACTGTTGTTTG
ACAGTAAAGGTGGATA
