>Addgene plasmid #38912 | SNTB2 | addgene partial sequence | sequence record 51423 | T7_term
CTTCTTTGGCTTGTAGCAGCCGGATCTCAGTGGTGGTGGTGGTGGTGCTCGAGTGCGGCCGCAAGCTTGT
CGACGGAGCTCGAATTCGGATCCGTATCCACCTTTACTGTCAAACAACAGTGTTTACTTCTCGGATGAAC
TTGACCTCCAGCAGCACCTCCTTGCCCGCGCGCTTCAGCGCCTGCACGGCCTGGTCGTGGGTGGCCTGGC
GCAGGTCGGTGCCGTTCACCGACAGGATGGCGTCGCCCAGCCGCAGCGCCCGGCTCTGGTCGGCAGCCAG
CCCGGGGAAGATCTTGGAGATGAGGATCGGCATCCGGTTCTCGCGGCCGCCCTTGATGCTGATGCCCAGG
CCGCCCGCCTCTTGCTTCACCACCCGCACCCGGCGCACGGGCATGGATTGGAAGTACAGGTTCTCGGTAC
CCAGATCTACACCAGAAGAATGATGATGATGATGGTGCATATGTATATCTCCTTCTTAAAGTTAAACAAA
ATTATTTCTAGAGGGGAATTGTTATCCGCTCACAATTCCCCTATAGTGAGTCGTATTAATTTCGCGGGAT
CGAGATCTCGATCCTCTACGCCGGACGCATCGTGGCCGGCATCACCGGCGCCACAGGTGCGGTTGCTGGC
GCCTATATCGCCGACATCACCGATGGGGAAGATCGGGCTCGCCACTTCGGGCTCATGAGCGCTTGTTTCG
GCGTGGGTATGGTGGCAGGCCCCGTGGCCGGGGGACTGTTGGGCGCCATCTCCTTGCATGCACCATTCCT
TGCGGCGGCGGTGCTCAACGGCCTCAACCTACTACTGGGCTGCTTCCTAATGCAGGAGTCGCATAAGGGA
