>Addgene plasmid #38912 | SNTB2 | addgene partial sequence | sequence record 51425 | T7 5'-TAATACGACTCACTATAGGG-3'
ATTTTGTTTAACTTTAAGAAGGAGATATACATATGCACCATCATCATCATCATTCTTCTGGTGTAGATCT
GGGTACCGAGAACCTGTACTTCCAATCCATGCCCGTGCGCCGGGTGCGGGTGGTGAAGCAAGAGGCGGGC
GGCCTGGGCATCAGCATCAAGGGCGGCCGCGAGAACCGGATGCCGATCCTCATCTCCAAGATCTTCCCCG
GGCTGGCTGCCGACCAGAGCCGGGCGCTGCGGCTGGGCGACGCCATCCTGTCGGTGAACGGCACCGACCT
GCGCCAGGCCACCCACGACCAGGCCGTGCAGGCGCTGAAGCGCGCGGGCAAGGAGGTGCTGCTGGAGGTC
AAGTTCATCCGAGAAGTAAACACTGTTGTTTGACAGTAAAGGTGGATACGGATCCGAATTCGAGCTCCGT
CGACAAGCTTGCGGCCGCACTCGAGCACCACCACCACCACCACTGAGATCCGGCTGCTAACAAAGCCCGA
AAGGAAGCTGAGTTGGCTGCTGCCACCGCTGAGCAATAACTAGCATAACCCCTTGGGGCCTCTAAACGGG
TCTTGAGGGGTTTTTTGCTGAAAGGAGGAACTATATCCGGATTGGCGAATGGG
[124 nt withheld, positions 614-737]
C
[54 nt withheld, positions 739-792]
